>Addgene plasmid #42955 | CLPIT Cry2PHR-mCh-Rac1 | depositor full sequence | sequence record 59272 | CLPIT Cry2PHR-mCh-Rac1 sequence 10623 bps
GACGGATCGGGAGATCCGCTGTGGAATGTGTGTCAGTTAGGGTGTGGAAAGTCCCCAGGCTCCCCAGCAG
GCAGAAGTATGCAAAGTGACTAGTTATTAATAGTAATCAATTACGGGGTCATTAGTTCATAGCCCATATA
TGGAGTTCCGCGTTACATAACTTACGGTAAATGGCCCGCCTGGCTGACCGCCCAACGACCCCCGCCCATT
GACGTCAATAATGACGTATGTTCCCATAGTAACGCCAATAGGGACTTTCCATTGACGTCAATGGGTGGAG
TATTTACGGTAAACTGCCCACTTGGCAGTACATCAAGTGTATCATATGCCAAGTACGCCCCCTATTGACG
TCAATGACGGTAAATGGCCCGCCTGGCATTATGCCCAGTACATGACCTTATGGGACTTTCCTACTTGGCA
GTACATCTACGTATTAGTCATCGCTATTACCATGCATGGTGATGCGGTTTTGGCAGTACATCAATGGGCG
TGGATAGCGGTTTGACTCACGGGGATTTCCAAGTCTCCACCCCATTGACGTCAATGGGAGTTTGTTTTGG
CACCAAAATCAACGGGACTTTCCAAAATGTCGTAACAACTCCGCCCCATTGACGCAAATGGGCGGTAGGC
GTGTACGGTGGGAGGTCTATATAAGCAGAGCTCAATAAAAGAGCCCACAACCCCTCACTCGGCGCGCCAG
TCCTCCGATTGACTGAGTCGCCCGGGTACCCGTGTATCCAATAAACCCTCTTGCAGTTGCATCCGACTTG
TGGTCTCGCTGTTCCTTGGGAGGGTCTCCTCTGAGTGATTGACTACCCGTCAGCGGGGGTCTTTCATTTG
GGGGCTCGTCCGGGATCGGGAGACCCCTGCCCAGGGACCACCGACCCACCACCGGGAGGTAAGCTGGCCA
GCAACTTATCTGTGTCTGTCCGATTGTCTAGTGTCTATGACTGATTTTATGCGCCTGCGTCGGTACTAGT
TAGCTAACTAGCTCTGTATCTGGCGGACCCGTGGTGGAACTGACGAGTTCGGAACACCCGGCCGCAACCC
TGGGAGACGTCCCAGGGACTTCGGGGGCCGTTTTTGTGGCCCGACCTGAGTCCAAAAATCCCGATCGTTT
TGGACTCTTTGGTGCACCCCCCTTAGAGGAGGGATATGTGGTTCTGGTAGGAGACGAGAACCTAAAACAG
TTCCCGCCTCCGTCTGAATTTTTGCTTTCGGTTTGGGACCGAAGCCGCGCCGCGCGTCTTGTCTGCTGCA
GCATCGTTCTGTGTTGTCTCTGTCTGACTGTGTTTCTGTATTTGTCTGAAAATATGGGCCCGGGCCAGAC
TGTTACCACTCCCTTAAGTTTGACCTTAGGTCACTGGAAAGATGTCGAGCGGATCGCTCACAACCAGTCG
GTAGATGTCAAGAAGAGACGTTGGGTTACCTTCTGCTCTGCAGAATGGCCAACCTTTAACGTCGGATGGC
CGCGAGACGGCACCTTTAACCGAGACCTCATCACCCAGGTTAAGATCAAGGTCTTTTCACCTGGCCCGCA
TGGACACCCAGACCAGGTCCCCTACATCGTGACCTGGGAAGCCTTGGCTTTTGACCCCCCTCCCTGGGTC
AAGCCCTTTGTACACCCTAAGCCTCCGCCTCCTCTTCCTCCATCCGCCCCGTCTCTCCCCCTTGAACCTC
CTCGTTCGACCCCGCCTCGATCCTCCCTTTATCCAGCCCTCACTCCTTCTCTAGGCGCCCCCATATGGCC
ATATGAGATCTTATATGGGGCACCCCCGCCCCTTGTAAACTTCCCTGACCCTGACATGACAAGAGTTACT
AACAGCCCCTCTCTCCAAGCTCACTTACAGGCTCTCTACTTAGTCCAGCACGAAGTCTGGAGACCTCTGG
CGGCAGCCTACCAAGAACAACTGGACCGACCGGTGGTACCTCACCCTTACCGAGTCGGCGACACAGTGTG
GGTCCGCCGACACCAGACTAAGAACCTAGAACCTCGCTGGAAAGGACCTTACACAGTCCTGCTGACCACC
CCCACCGCCCTCAAAGTAGACGGCATCGCAGCTTGGATACACGCCGCCCACGTGAAGGCTGCCGACCCCG
GGGGTGGACCATCCTCTAGCGTTTCTGAAGCTTACCATGACCGAGTACAAGCCCACGGTGCGCCTCGCCA
CCCGCGACGACGTCCCCCGGGCCGTACGCACCCTCGCCGCCGCGTTCGCCGACTACCCCGCCACGCGCCA
CACCGTCGATCCGGACCGCCACATCGAGCGGGTCACCGAGCTGCAAGAACTCTTCCTCACGCGCGTCGGG
CTCGACATCGGCAAGGTGTGGGTCGCGGACGACGGCGCCGCGGTGGCGGTCTGGACCACGCCGGAGAGCG
TCGAAGCGGGGGCGGTGTTCGCCGAGATCGGCCCGCGCATGGCCGAGTTGAGCGGTTCCCGGCTGGCCGC
GCAGCAACAGATGGAAGGCCTCCTGGCGCCGCACCGGCCCAAGGAGCCCGCGTGGTTCCTGGCCACCGTC
GGCGTCTCGCCCGACCACCAGGGCAAGGGTCTGGGCAGCGCCGTCGTGCTCCCCGGAGTGGAGGCGGCCG
AGCGCGCCGGGGTGCCCGCCTTCCTGGAGACCTCCGCGCCCCGCAACCTCCCCTTCTACGAGCGGCTCGG
CTTCACCGTCACCGCCGACGTCGAGTGCCCGAAGGACCGCGCGACCTGGTGCATGACCCGCAAGCCCGGT
GCCTGACGCCCGCCCCACGACCCGCAGCGCCCGACCGAAAGGAGCGCACGACCCCATGCATCGATAAGCT
TGATATCGAATTCCGCCCCTCTCCCTCCCCCCCCCCTAACGTTACTGGCCGAAGCCGCTTGGAATAAGGC
CGGTGTGCGTTTGTCTATATGTTATTTTCCACCATATTGCCGTCTTTTGGCAATGTGAGGGCCCGGAAAC
CTGGCCTGTCTTCTTGACGAGCATTCCTAGGGGTCTTTCCCCTCTCGCCAAAGGAATGCAAGGTCTGTTG
AATGTCGTGAAGGAAGCAGTTCCTCTGGAAGCTTCTTGAAGACAAACAACGTCTGTAGCGACCCTTTGCA
GGCAGCGGAACCCCCCACCTGGCGACAGGTGCCTCTGCGGCCAAAAGCCACGTGTATAAGATACACCTGC
AAAGGCGGCACAACCCCAGTGCCACGTTGTGAGTTGGATAGTTGTGGAAAGAGTCAAATGGCTCTCCTCA
AGCGTATTCAACAAGGGGCTGAAGGATGCCCAGAAGGTACCCCATTGTATGGGATCTGATCTGGGGCCTC
GGTGCACATGCTTTACGTGTGTTTAGTCGAGGTTAAAAAACGTCTAGGCCCCCCGAACCACGGGGACGTG
GTTTTCCTTTGAAAAACACGATGATAATATGGCCACAACCATGGGTTCTAGATTAGATAAAAGTAAAGTG
ATTAACAGCGCATTAGAGCTGCTTAATGAGGTCGGAATCGAAGGTTTAACAACCCGTAAACTCGCCCAGA
AGCTAGGTGTAGAGCAGCCTACATTGTATTGGCATGTAAAAAATAAGCGGGCTTTGCTCGACGCCTTAGC
CATTGAGATGTTAGATAGGCACCATACTCACTTTTGCCCTTTAGAAGGGGAAAGCTGGCAAGATTTTTTA
CGTAATAACGCTAAAAGTTTTAGATGTGCTTTACTAAGTCATCGCGATGGAGCAAAAGTACATTTAGGTA
CACGGCCTACAGAAAAACAGTATGAAACTCTCGAAAATCAATTAGCCTTTTTATGCCAACAAGGTTTTTC
ACTAGAGAATGCATTATATGCACTCAGCGCTGTGGGGCATTTTACTTTAGGTTGCGTATTGGAAGATCAA
GAGCATCAAGTCGCTAAAGAAGAAAGGGAAACACCTACTACTGATAGTATGCCGCCATTATTACGACAAG
CTATCGAATTATTTGATCACCAAGGTGCAGAGCCAGCCTTCTTATTCGGCCTTGAATTGATCATATGCGG
ATTAGAAAAACAACTTAAATGTGAAAGTGGGTCCGCGTACAGCCGCGCGCGTACGAAAAACAATTACGGG
TCTACCATCGAGGGCCTGCTCGATCTCCCGGACGACGACGCCCCCGAAGAGGCGGGGCTGGCGGCTCCGC
GCCTGTCCTTTCTCCCCGCGGGACACACGCGCAGACTGTCGACGGCCCCCCCGACCGATGTCAGCCTGGG
GGACGAGCTCCACTTAGACGGCGAGGACGTGGCGATGGCGCATGCCGACGCGCTAGACGATTTCGATCTG
GACATGTTGGGGGACGGGGATTCCCCGGGTCCGGGATTTACCCCCCACGACTCCGCCCCCTACGGCGCTC
TGGATATGGCCGACTTCGAGTTTGAGCAGATGTTTACCGATGCCCTTGGAATTGACGAGTACGGTGGGTA
GGGGGCGCGAGGATCGGAATTGAATATCGAATGCAGCAGCAATTCGTCGAGTTTACCACTCCCTATCAGT
GATAGAGAAAAGTGAAAGTCGAGTTTACCACTCCCTATCAGTGATAGAGAAAAGTGAAAGTCGAGTTTAC
CACTCCCTATCAGTGATAGAGAAAAGTGAAAGTCGAGTTTACCACTCCCTATCAGTGATAGAGAAAAGTG
AAAGTCGAGTTTACCACTCCCTATCAGTGATAGAGAAAAGTGAAAGTCGAGTTTACCACTCCCTATCAGT
GATAGAGAAAAGTGAAAGTCAGTTTACACTCCTATCAGTGATAGAGAAAAGTGAAAGTCGAGCTCGGTAC
CCGGGTCGAGTAGGCGTGTACGGTGGGAGGCCTATATAAGCAGAGCTCGTTTAGTGAACCGTCAGATCGC
CTGGAGACGCCATCCAACGCTGTTTTGCCTCCAAAAGACACCGGGACCGAGGCCGCCTCGGCCATGATGA
AGATGGACAAAAAGACTATAGTTTGGTTTAGAAGAGACCTAAGGATTGAGGATAATCCTGCATTAGCAGC
AGCTGCTCACGAAGGATCTGTTTTTCCTGTCTTCATTTGGTGTCCTGAAGAAGAAGGACAGTTTTATCCT
GGAAGAGCTTCAAGATGGTGGATGAAACAATCACTTGCTCACTTATCTCAATCCTTGAAGGCTCTTGGAT
CTGACCTCACTTTAATCAAAACCCACAACACGATTTCAGCGATCTTGGATTGTATCCGCGTTACCGGTGC
TACAAAAGTCGTCTTTAACCACCTCTATGATCCTGTTTCGTTAGTTCGGGACCATACCGTAAAGGAGAAG
CTGGTGGAACGTGGGATCTCTGTGCAAAGCTACAATGGAGATCTATTGTATGAACCGTGGGAGATATACT
GCGAAAAGGGCAAACCTTTTACGAGTTTCAATTCTTACTGGAAGAAATGCTTAGATATGTCGATTGAATC
CGTTATGCTTCCTCCTCCTTGGCGGTTGATGCCAATAACTGCAGCGGCTGAAGCGATTTGGGCGTGTTCG
ATTGAAGAACTAGGGCTGGAGAATGAGGCCGAGAAACCGAGCAATGCGTTGTTAACTAGAGCTTGGTCTC
CAGGATGGAGCAATGCTGATAAGTTACTAAATGAGTTCATCGAGAAGCAGTTGATAGATTATGCAAAGAA
CAGCAAGAAAGTTGTTGGGAATTCTACTTCACTACTTTCTCCGTATCTCCATTTCGGGGAAATAAGCGTC
AGACACGTTTTCCAGTGTGCCCGGATGAAACAAATTATATGGGCAAGAGATAAGAACAGTGAAGGAGAAG
AAAGTGCAGATCTTTTTCTTAGGGGAATCGGTTTAAGAGAGTATTCTCGGTATATATGTTTCAACTTCCC
GTTTACTCACGAGCAATCGTTGTTGAGTCATCTTCGGTTTTTCCCTTGGGATGCTGATGTTGATAAGTTC
AAGGCCTGGAGACAAGGCAGGACCGGTTATCCGTTGGTGGATGCCGGAATGAGAGAGCTTTGGGCTACCG
GATGGATGCATAACAGAATAAGAGTGATTGTTTCAAGCTTTGCTGTGAAGTTTCTTCTCCTTCCATGGAA
ATGGGGAATGAAGTATTTCTGGGATACACTTTTGGATGCTGATTTGGAATGTGACATCCTTGGCTGGCAG
TATATCTCTGGGAGTATCCCCGATGGCCACGAGCTTGATCGCTTGGACAATCCCGCGTTACAAGGCGCCA
AATATGACCCAGAAGGTGAGTACATAAGGCAATGGCTTCCCGAGCTTGCGAGATTGCCAACTGAATGGAT
CCATCATCCATGGGACGCTCCTTTAACCGTACTCAAAGCTTCTGGTGTGGAACTCGGAACAAACTATGCG
AAACCCATTGTAGACATCGACACAGCTCGTGAGCTACTAGCTAAAGCTATTTCAAGAACCCGTGAAGCAC
AGATCATGATCGGAGCAGCAGCCCGGGATCCACCGGTCGCCACCATGGTGAGCAAGGGCGAGGAGGATAA
CATGGCCATCATCAAGGAGTTCATGCGCTTCAAGGTGCACATGGAGGGCTCCGTGAACGGCCACGAGTTC
GAGATCGAGGGCGAGGGCGAGGGCCGCCCCTACGAGGGCACCCAGACCGCCAAGCTGAAGGTGACCAAGG
GTGGCCCCCTGCCCTTCGCCTGGGACATCCTGTCCCCTCAGTTCATGTACGGCTCCAAGGCCTACGTGAA
GCACCCCGCCGACATCCCCGACTACTTGAAGCTGTCCTTCCCCGAGGGCTTCAAGTGGGAGCGCGTGATG
AACTTCGAGGACGGCGGCGTGGTGACCGTGACCCAGGACTCCTCCCTGCAGGACGGCGAGTTCATCTACA
AGGTGAAGCTGCGCGGCACCAACTTCCCCTCCGACGGCCCCGTAATGCAGAAGAAGACCATGGGCTGGGA
GGCCTCCTCCGAGCGGATGTACCCCGAGGACGGCGCCCTGAAGGGCGAGATCAAGCAGAGGCTGAAGCTG
AAGGACGGCGGCCACTACGACGCTGAGGTCAAGACCACCTACAAGGCCAAGAAGCCCGTGCAGCTGCCCG
GCGCCTACAACGTCAACATCAAGTTGGACATCACCTCCCACAACGAGGACTACACCATCGTGGAACAGTA
CGAACGCGCCGAGGGCCGCCACTCCACCGGCGGCATGGACGAGCTGTACGAGGGTGGAGGAGGTAGTGGA
GGAGGAGGATCA
[528 nt withheld, positions 7153-7680]
TGCCCGCCTCCCGTGAAGAAGAGGAAGAGAAAATGCCTGCTGTTGTAAGTTTAAACGGATCCACTAGTTC
TAGAGGCCGCGGCCGCGGATCCGGATTAGTCCAATTTGTTAAAGACAGGATATCAGTGGTCCAGGCTCTA
GTTTTGACTCAACAATATCACCAGCTGAAGCCTATAGAGTACGAGCCATAGATAAAATAAAAGATTTTAT
TTAGTCTCCAGAAAAAGGGGGGAATGAAAGACCCCACCTGTAGGTTTGGCAAGCTAGCTTAAGTAACGCC
ATTTTGCAAGGCATGGAAAAATACATAACTGAGAATAGAGAAGTTCAGATCAAGGTCAGGAACAGATGGA
ACAGCTGAATATGGGCCAAACAGGATATCTGTGGTAAGCAGTTCCTGCCCCGGCTCAGGGCCAAGAACAG
ATGGAACAGCTGAATATGGGCCAAACAGGATATCTGTGGTAAGCAGTTCCTGCCCCGGCTCAGGGCCAAG
AACAGATGGTCCCCAGATGCGGTCCAGCCCTCAGCAGTTTCTAGAGAACCATCAGATGTTTCCAGGGTGC
CCCAAGGACCTGAAATGACCCTGTGCCTTATTTGAACTAACCAATCAGTTCGCTTCTCGCTTCTGTTCGC
GCGCTTCTGCTCCCCGAGCTCAATAAAAGAGCCCACAACCCCTCACTCGGGGCGCCAGTCCTCCGATTGA
CTGAGTCGCCCGGGTACCCGTGTATCCAATAAACCCTCTTGCAGTTGCATCCGACTTGTGGTCTCGCTGT
TCCTTGGGAGGGTCTCCTCTGAGTGATTGACTACCCGTCAGCGGGGGTCTTTCACACATGCAGCATGTAT
CAAAATTAATTTGGTTTTTTTTCTTAAGTATTTACATTAAATGGCCATAGTACTTAAAGTTACATTGGCT
TCCTTGAAATAAACATGGAGTATTCAGAATGTGTCATAAATCTGCATTAATGAATCGGCCAACGCGCGGG
GAGAGGCGGTTTGCGTATTGGGCGCTCTTCCGCTTCCTCGCTCACTGACTCGCTGCGCTCGGTCGTTCGG
CTGCGGCGAGCGGTATCAGCTCACTCAAAGGCGGTAATACGGTTATCCACAGAATCAGGGGATAACGCAG
GAAAGAACATGTGAGCAAAAGGCCAGCAAAAGGCCAGGAACCGTAAAAAGGCCGCGTTGCTGGCGTTTTT
CCATAGGCTCCGCCCCCCTGACGAGCATCACAAAAATCGACGCTCAAGTCAGAGGTGGCGAAACCCGACA
GGACTATAAAGATACCAGGCGTTTCCCCCTGGAAGCTCCCTCGTGCGCTCTCCTGTTCCGACCCTGCCGC
TTACCGGATACCTGTCCGCCTTTCTCCCTTCGGGAAGCGTGGCGCTTTCTCAATGCTCACGCTGTAGGTA
TCTCAGTTCGGTGTAGGTCGTTCGCTCCAAGCTGGGCTGTGTGCACGAACCCCCCGTTCAGCCCGACCGC
TGCGCCTTATCCGGTAACTATCGTCTTGAGTCCAACCCGGTAAGACACGACTTATCGCCACTGGCAGCAG
CCACTGGTAACAGGATTAGCAGAGCGAGGTATGTAGGCGGTGCTACAGAGTTCTTGAAGTGGTGGCCTAA
CTACGGCTACACTAGAAGGACAGTATTTGGTATCTGCGCTCTGCTGAAGCCAGTTACCTTCGGAAAAAGA
GTTGGTAGCTCTTGATCCGGCAAACAAACCACCGCTGGTAGCGGTGGTTTTTTTGTTTGCAAGCAGCAGA
TTACGCGCAGAAAAAAAGGATCTCAAGAAGATCCTTTGATCTTTTCTACGGGGTCTGACGCTCAGTGGAA
CGAAAACTCACGTTAAGGGATTTTGGTCATGAGATTATCAAAAAGGATCTTCACCTAGATCCTTTTAAAT
TAAAAATGAAGTTTTAAATCAATCTAAAGTATATATGAGTAAACTTGGTCTGACAGTTACCAATGCTTAA
TCAGTGAGGCACCTATCTCAGCGATCTGTCTATTTCGTTCATCCATAGTTGCCTGACTCCCCGTCGTGTA
GATAACTACGATACGGGAGGGCTTACCATCTGGCCCCAGTGCTGCAATGATACCGCGAGACCCACGCTCA
CCGGCTCCAGATTTATCAGCAATAAACCAGCCAGCCGGAAGGGCCGAGCGCAGAAGTGGTCCTGCAACTT
TATCCGCCTCCATCCAGTCTATTAATTGTTGCCGGGAAGCTAGAGTAAGTAGTTCGCCAGTTAATAGTTT
GCGCAACGTTGTTGCCATTGCTACAGGCATCGTGGTGTCACGCTCGTCGTTTGGTATGGCTTCATTCAGC
TCCGGTTCCCAACGATCAAGGCGAGTTACATGATCCCCCATGTTGTGCAAAAAAGCGGTTAGCTCCTTCG
GTCCTCCGATCGTTGTCAGAAGTAAGTTGGCCGCAGTGTTATCACTCATGGTTATGGCAGCACTGCATAA
TTCTCTTACTGTCATGCCATCCGTAAGATGCTTTTCTGTGACTGGTGAGTACTCAACCAAGTCATTCTGA
GAATAGTGTATGCGGCGACCGAGTTGCTCTTGCCCGGCGTCAATACGGGATAATACCGCGCCACATAGCA
GAACTTTAAAAGTGCTCATCATTGGAAAACGTTCTTCGGGGCGAAAACTCTCAAGGATCTTACCGCTGTT
GAGATCCAGTTCGATGTAACCCACTCGTGCACCCAACTGATCTTCAGCATCTTTTACTTTCACCAGCGTT
TCTGGGTGAGCAAAAACAGGAAGGCAAAATGCCGCAAAAAAGGGAATAAGGGCGACACGGAAATGTTGAA
TACTCATACTCTTCCTTTTTCAATATTATTGAAGCATTTATCAGGGTTATTGTCTCATGAGCGGATACAT
ATTTGAATGTATTTAGAAAAATAAACAAATAGGGGTTCCGCGCACATTTCCCCGAAAAGTGCCACCTGAC
GTC
Features (pLannotate 1.2.2; 28 found; start..end, strand, type, name):
     18..86      +  promoter       SV40 promoter (fragment): SV40 enhancer and early promoter
    151..454     +  enhancer       CMV enhancer: human cytomegalovirus immediate early enhancer
    459..662     +  promoter       CMV promoter: human cytomegalovirus (CMV) immediate early promoter
    658..838     +  LTR            3' LTR (ΔU3) (fragment): self-inactivating 3' long terminal repeat (LTR) from Moloney murine leukemia virus
    901..1258    +  misc_feature   MMLV Ψ: packaging signal of Moloney murine leukemia virus (MMLV)
   1323..1739    +  CDS            gag (truncated): truncated Moloney murine leukemia virus (MMLV) gag gene lacking the start codon
   1749..2119    +  misc_feature   pol region: Moloney murine leukemia virus (MMLV) pol region containing the splice acceptor site
   2137..2736    +  CDS            PuroR: puromycin N-acetyltransferase; pac from Streptomyces; confers resistance to puromycin
   2790..2814    -  misc_feature   MCS (fragment): pBluescript multiple cloning site
   2816..3400    +  misc_feature   IRES2: internal ribosome entry site (IRES) of the encephalomyocarditis virus (EMCV)
   3407..4023    +  CDS            TetR (fragment): tetracycline repressor TetR; tetR from transposon Tn10; TetR binds to the tetracycline operator tetO to inhibit transcription. This inhibition can be relieved by adding tetracycline or doxycycline.
   4175..4408    +  CDS            VP16 AD: transcriptional activation domain of herpes simplex virus protein VP16 (Triezenberg et al., 1988; Cousens et al., 1989); UL48
   4470..4737    +  protein_bind   tetracycline response element: contains seven copies of the tetracycline operator tetO tetracycline repressor TetR
   4748..4765    +  misc_feature   MCS (fragment): pUC18/19 multiple cloning site
   4770..4807    +  promoter       minimal CMV promoter: human cytomegalovirus (CMV) immediate early promoter
   4877..4893    +  rep_origin     SV40 ori (fragment): SV40 origin of replication
   4897..6390    +  CDS            CRY2PHR: N-terminal photolyase homology region of Arabidopsis thaliana cryptochrome 2 binds to CIB1 upon exposure to blue light (Kennedy et al., 2010)
   6391..6407    +  misc_feature   MCS (fragment): multiple cloning site
   6415..7119    +  CDS            mCherry: mCherry is a basic (constitutively fluorescent) red fluorescent protein published in 2004, derived from Discosoma sp.. It is reported to be a very rapidly-maturing monomer with low acid sensitivity.
   7153..7728    +  CDS            Rac1 (sequence partly withheld): human Rac family small GTPase 1
   7737..7755    -  misc_feature   MCS (fragment): pBluescript multiple cloning site
   7774..7871    +  CDS            env (fragment): murine leukemia virus gPr80 envelope polyprotein precursor; env; proteolytically cleaved into gp70SU and p15TM subunits
   7913..8034    +  LTR            3' LTR (ΔU3) (fragment): self-inactivating 3' long terminal repeat (LTR) from Moloney murine leukemia virus
   8035..8504    +  LTR            LTR: long terminal repeat from Moloney murine leukemia virus
   8632..8685    -  CDS            lacI (fragment): lac repressor; lacI; The lac repressor binds to the lac operator to inhibit transcription in E. coli. This inhibition can be relieved by adding lactose or isopropyl-β-D-thiogalactopyranoside (IPTG).
   8868..9456    -  rep_origin     ori: high-copy-number ColE1/pMB1/pBR322/pUC origin of replication
   9627..10487   -  CDS            AmpR: β-lactamase; bla; confers resistance to ampicillin, carbenicillin, and related antibiotics
  10488..10592   -  promoter       AmpR promoter: bla
