[The description below was written by a language model from this plasmid's Addgene catalogue record and pLannotate feature annotations shown in this document.]
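Description:
CLPIT Cry2PHR-mCh-Rac1 is a 10.6 kb Moloney murine leukemia virus-based retroviral vector for tetracycline-regulated expression of a light-responsive Rac1 fusion in mammalian cells. It is propagated in E. coli as a high-copy plasmid through a ColE1/pUC-type origin with ampicillin selection (AmpR). A CMV enhancer/promoter is fused to the R-U5 portion of the 5′ LTR and drives production of the viral genomic RNA in packaging cells. It is followed by the MMLV Ψ packaging signal, a truncated gag lacking its start codon, and a pol fragment containing the splice acceptor. An MMLV 3′ LTR closes the proviral unit.

Two expression units sit within the provirus. The upstream LTR-driven transcript encodes puromycin N-acetyltransferase followed by an EMCV IRES and a TetR–VP16 fusion, the tTA transactivator. Transduced cells can therefore be selected with puromycin while also producing the regulator. Downstream, a tetracycline response element with seven tetO sites and a minimal CMV promoter forms the Tet-Off promoter listed in the record. tTA activates this promoter in the absence of tetracycline or doxycycline, and adding the drug shuts it off.

The promoter controls the 2.8 kb insert, cloned between SfiI and PmeI sites. The insert comprises the Arabidopsis thaliana cryptochrome 2 photolyase homology region (CRY2PHR) fused to mCherry and then to human Rac1. The associated publication concerns optogenetic protein clustering and signaling activation. This suggests the construct is used for blue-light-induced Cry2 oligomerization to cluster the small GTPase and activate its signaling, with mCherry allowing the fusion to be visualized in stably transduced cells.
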