Addgene plasmid #42955: CLPIT Cry2PHR-mCh-Rac1
Depositing lab: David Schaffer. Depositing organization: University of California, Berkeley. Publication: Optogenetic protein clustering and signaling activation in mammalian cells. Bugaj LJ, Choksi AT, Mesuda CK, Kane RS, Schaffer DV. Nat Methods. 2013 Feb 3. doi: 10.1038/nmeth.2360. PubMed 23377377.
Backbone
  Vector backbone: CLPIT
  Backbone size w/o insert (bp): 7792
  Total vector size (bp): 10623
  Vector type: Mammalian Expression, Retroviral
  Selectable markers: Puromycin
Growth in bacteria
  Bacterial resistance: Ampicillin, 100 μg/mL
  Growth temperature: 37°C
  Growth strain: Top10
  Copy number: High Copy
Gene/Insert
  Gene/Insert name: Cry2PHR-mCherry-Rac1
  Species: H. sapiens (human), A. thaliana (mustard weed)
  Insert size (bp): 2832
  Entrez Gene: RAC1 (a.k.a. MIG5, MRD48, Rac-1, TC-25, p21-Rac1)
  Promoter: Tet-Off promoter
  Cloning method: Restriction Enzyme; 5′ cloning site SfiI (not destroyed); 3′ cloning site PmeI (not destroyed)
  Sequencing primers: 5′ AGACGCCATCCAACGCTGTTT; 3′ AGAGCCTGGACCACTGATATCCTGTCT
Terms and licenses: Academic/Nonprofit Terms; Industry Terms: Not Available to Industry
How to cite: CLPIT Cry2PHR-mCh-Rac1 was a gift from David Schaffer (Addgene plasmid # 42955 ; http://n2t.net/addgene:42955 ; RRID:Addgene_42955)
