>Addgene plasmid #42955 | CLPIT Cry2PHR-mCh-Rac1 | addgene partial sequence | sequence record 62324 | pBluescript-SK 5'-tctagaactagtggatc-3'
GGAGGCGGGCA
[528 nt withheld, positions 12-539]
TGATCCTCCTCCTCCACTACCTCCTCCACCCTCGTACAGCTCGTCCATGCCGCCGGTGGAGTGGCGGCCC
TCGGCGCGTTCGTACTGTTCCACGATGGTGTAGTCCTCGTTGTGGGAGGTGATGTCCAACTTGATGTTGA
CGTTGTAGGCGCCGGGCAGCTGCACGGGCTTCTTGGCCTTGTAGGTGGTCTTGACCTCAGCGTCGTAGTG
GCCGCCGTCCTTCAGCTTCAGCCTCTGCTTGATCTCGCCCTTCAGGGCGCCGTCCTCGGGGTACATCCGC
TCGGAGGAGGCCTCCCAGCCCATGGTCTTCTTCTGC
