>Addgene plasmid #42955 | CLPIT Cry2PHR-mCh-Rac1 | addgene partial sequence | sequence record 62370 | mCherry-R 5'-TTGGTCACCTTCAGCTTGG-3'
CCTCGATCTCGAACTCGTGGCCGTTCACGGAGCCCTCCATGTGCACCTTGAAGCGCATGAACTCCTTGAT
GATGGCCATGTTATCCTCCTCGCCCTTGCTCACCATGGTGGCGACCGGTGGATCCCGGGCTGCTGCTCCG
ATCATGATCTGTGCTTCACGGGTTCTTGAAATAGCTTTAGCTAGTAGCTCACGAGCTGTGTCGATGTCTA
CAATGGGTTTCGCATAGTTTGTTCCGAGTTCCACACCAGAAGCTTTGAGTACGGTTAAAGGAGCGTCCCA
TGGATGATGGATCCATTCAGTTGGCAATCTCGCAAGCTCGGGAAGCCATTGCCTTATGTACTCACCTTCT
GGGTCATATTTGGCGCCTTGTAACGCGGGATTGTCCAAGCGATCAAGCTCGTGGCCATCGGGGATACTCC
CAGAGATATACTGCCAGCCAAGGATGTCACATTCCAAATCAGCATCCAAAAGTGTATCCCAGAAATACTT
CATTCCCCATTTCCATGGAAGGAGAAGAAACTTCACAGCAAAGCTTGAAACAATCACTCTTATTCTGTTA
TGCATCCATCCGGTAGCCCAAAGCTCTCTCATTCCGGCATCCACCAACGGATAACCGGTCCTGCCTTGTC
TCCAGGCCTTGAACTTATCAACATCAGCATCCCAAGGGAAAAACCGAAGATGACTCAACAACGATTGCTC
GTGAGTAAACGGGAAGTTGAAACATATATACCGAGAATACTCTCTTAAACCGATTCCCCTAAGAAAAAGA
TCTGCACTTTCTTCT
